>Addgene plasmid #143475 | TFORF1181 | addgene full sequence | sequence record 397920 | Addgene NGS Result
TTAATGTAGTCTTATGCAATACTCTTGTAGTCTTGCAACATGGTAACGATGAGTTAGCAACATGCCTTAC
AAGGAGAGAAAAAGCACCGTGCATGCCGATTGGTGGAAGTAAGGTGGTACGATCGTGCCTTATTAGGAAG
GCAACAGACGGGTCTGACATGGATTGGACGAACCACTGAATTGCCGCATTGCAGAGATATTGTATTTAAG
TGCCTAGCTCGATACATAAACGGGTCTCTCTGGTTAGACCAGATCTGAGCCTGGGAGCTCTCTGGCTAAC
TAGGGAACCCACTGCTTAAGCCTCAATAAAGCTTGCCTTGAGTGCTTCAAGTAGTGTGTGCCCGTCTGTT
GTGTGACTCTGGTAACTAGAGATCCCTCAGACCCTTTTAGTCAGTGTGGAAAATCTCTAGCAGTGGCGCC
CGAACAGGGACTTGAAAGCGAAAGGGAAACCAGAGGAGCTCTCTCGACGCAGGACTCGGCTTGCTGAAGC
GCGCACGGCAAGAGGCGAGGGGCGGCGACTGGTGAGTACGCCAAAAATTTTGACTAGCGGAGGCTAGAAG
GAGAGAGATGGGTGCGAGAGCGTCAGTATTAAGCGGGGGAGAATTAGATCGCGATGGGAAAAAATTCGGT
TAAGGCCAGGGGGAAAGAAAAAATATAAATTAAAACATATAGTATGGGCAAGCAGGGAGCTAGAACGATT
CGCAGTTAATCCTGGCCTGTTAGAAACATCAGAAGGCTGTAGACAAATACTGGGACAGCTACAACCATCC
CTTCAGACAGGATCAGAAGAACTTAGATCATTATATAATACAGTAGCAACCCTCTATTGTGTGCATCAAA
GGATAGAGATAAAAGACACCAAGGAAGCTTTAGACAAGATAGAGGAAGAGCAAAACAAAAGTAAGACCAC
CGCACAGCAAGCGGCCGCTGATCTTCAGACCTGGAGGAGGAGATATGAGGGACAATTGGAGAAGTGAATT
ATATAAATATAAAGTAGTAAAAATTGAACCATTAGGAGTAGCACCCACCAAGGCAAAGAGAAGAGTGGTG
CAGAGAGAAAAAAGAGCAGTGGGAATAGGAGCTTTGTTCCTTGGGTTCTTGGGAGCAGCAGGAAGCACTA
TGGGCGCAGCGTCAATGACGCTGACGGTACAGGCCAGACAATTATTGTCTGGTATAGTGCAGCAGCAGAA
CAATTTGCTGAGGGCTATTGAGGCGCAACAGCATCTGTTGCAACTCACAGTCTGGGGCATCAAGCAGCTC
CAGGCAAGAATCCTGGCTGTGGAAAGATACCTAAAGGATCAACAGCTCCTGGGGATTTGGGGTTGCTCTG
GAAAACTCATTTGCACCACTGCTGTGCCTTGGAATGCTAGTTGGAGTAATAAATCTCTGGAACAGATTTG
GAATCACACGACCTGGATGGAGTGGGACAGAGAAATTAACAATTACACAAGCTTAATACACTCCTTAATT
GAAGAATCGCAAAACCAGCAAGAAAAGAATGAACAAGAATTATTGGAATTAGATAAATGGGCAAGTTTGT
GGAATTGGTTTAACATAACAAATTGGCTGTGGTATATAAAATTATTCATAATGATAGTAGGAGGCTTGGT
AGGTTTAAGAATAGTTTTTGCTGTACTTTCTATAGTGAATAGAGTTAGGCAGGGATATTCACCATTATCG
TTTCAGACCCACCTCCCAACCCCGAGGGGACCCATGCATTGCATCTCAATTAGTCAGCAACCAGGTGTGG
AAAGTCCCCAGGCTCCCCAGCAGGCAGAAGTATGCAAAGCATGCGTCTCAATTAGTCAGCAACCATAGTC
CCGCCCCTAACTCCGCCCATCCCGCCCCTAACTCCGCCCAGTTCCGCCCATTCTCCGCCCCATGGCTGAC
TAATTTTTTTTATTTATGCAGAGGCCGAGGCCGCCTCGGCCTCTGAGCTATTCCAGAAGTAGTGAGGAGG
CTTTTTTGGAGGCCTAGGCTTTTGCAAAAAGCTTTCTAGAGGTACCACCGGAGCTTACCATGACCGAGTA
CAAGCCCACGGTGCGCCTCGCCACCCGCGACGACGTCCCCAGGGCCGTACGCACCCTCGCCGCCGCGTTC
GCCGACTACCCCGCCACGCGCCACACCGTCGATCCGGACCGCCACATCGAGCGGGTCACCGAGCTGCAAG
AACTCTTCCTCACGCGCGTCGGGCTCGACATCGGCAAGGTGTGGGTCGCGGACGACGGCGCCGCCGTGGC
GGTCTGGACCACGCCGGAGAGCGTCGAAGCGGGGGCGGTGTTCGCCGAGATCGGCCCGCGCATGGCCGAG
TTGAGCGGTTCCCGGCTGGCCGCGCAGCAACAGATGGAAGGCCTCCTGGCGCCGCACCGGCCCAAGGAGC
CCGCGTGGTTCCTGGCCACCGTCGGCGTCTCGCCCGACCACCAGGGCAAGGGTCTGGGCAGCGCCGTCGT
GCTCCCCGGAGTGGAGGCGGCCGAGCGCGCCGGGGTGCCCGCCTTCCTGGAGACCTCCGCGCCCCGCAAC
CTCCCCTTCTACGAGCGGCTCGGCTTCACCGTCACCGCCGACGTCGAGGTGCCCGAAGGACCGCGCACCT
GGTGCATGACCCGCAAGCCCGGTGCCAGTTAACGAATTCTAGATCTTGAGACAAATGGCAGTATTCATCC
ACAATTTTAAAAGAAAAGGGGGGATTGGGGGGTACAGTGCAGGGGAAAGAATAGTAGACATAATAGCAAC
AGACATACAAACTAAAGAATTACAAAAACAAATTACAAAAATTCAAAATTTTCGGGTTTATTACAGGGAC
AGCAGAGATCCACTTTGGCGCCGGCTCGAGGCCTGCAGGTGCAAAGATGGATAAAGTTTTAAACAGAGAG
GAATCTTTGCAGCTAATGGACCTTCTAGGTCTTGAAAGGAGTGGGAATTGGCTCCGGTGCCCGTCAGTGG
GCAGAGCGCACATCGCCCACAGTCCCCGAGAAGTTGGGGGGAGGGGTCGGCAATTGAACCGGTGCCTAGA
GAAGGTGGCGCGGGGTAAACTGGGAAAGTGATGTCGTGTACTGGCTCCGCCTTTTTCCCGAGGGTGGGGG
AGAACCGTATATAAGTGCAGTAGTCGCCGTGAACGTTCTTTTTCGCAACGGGTTTGCCGCCAGAACACAG
GTAAGTGCCGTGTGTGGTTCCCGCGGGCCTGGCCTCTTTACGGGTTATGGCCCTTGCGTGCCTTGAATTA
CTTCCACCTGGCTGCAGTACGTGATTCTTGATCCCGAGCTTCGGGTTGGAAGTGGGTGGGAGAGTTCGAG
GCCTTGCGCTTAAGGAGCCCCTTCGCCTCGTGCTTGAGTTGAGGCCTGGCCTGGGCGCTGGGGCCGCCGC
GTGCGAATCTGGTGGCACCTTCGCGCCTGTCTCGCTGCTTTCGATAAGTCTCTAGCCATTTAAAATTTTT
GATGACCTGCTGCGACGCTTTTTTTCTGGCAAGATAGTCTTGTAAATGCGGGCCAAGATCTGCACACTGG
TATTTCGGTTTTTGGGGCCGCGGGCGGCGACGGGGCCCGTGCGTCCCAGCGCACATGTTCGGCGAGGCGG
GGCCTGCGAGCGCGGCCACCGAGAATCGGACGGGGGTAGTCTCAAGCTGGCCGGCCTGCTCTGGTGCCTG
GCCTCGCGCCGCCGTGTATCGCCCCGCCCTGGGCGGCAAGGCTGGCCCGGTCGGCACCAGTTGCGTGAGC
GGAAAGATGGCCGCTTCCCGGCCCTGCTGCAGGGAGCTCAAAATGGAGGACGCGGCGCTCGGGAGAGCGG
GCGGGTGAGTCACCCACACAAAGGAAAAGGGCCTTTCCGTCCTCAGCCGTCGCTTCATGTGACTCCACGG
AGTACCGGGCGCCGTCCAGGCACCTCGATTAGTTCTCGAGCTTTTGGAGTACGTCGTCTTTAGGTTGGGG
GGAGGGGTTTTATGCGATGGAGTTTCCCCACACTGAGTGGGTGGAGACTGAAGTTAGGCCAGCTTGGCAC
TTGATGTAATTCTCCTTGGAATTTGCCCTTTTTGAGTTTGGATCTTGGTTCATTCTCAAGCCTCAGACAG
TGGTTCAAAGTTTTTTTCTTCCATTTCAGGTGTCGTGAGGCTAGCACCGCCACCATGGGCATCGTGGAGC
CGGGTTGCGGAGACATGCTGACGGGCACCGAGCCGATGCCGGGGAGCGACGAGGGCCGGGCGCCTGGCGC
CGACCCGCAGCACCGCTACTTCTACCCGGAGCCGGGCGCGCAGGACGCGGACGAGCGTCGCGGGGGCGGC
AGCCTGGGGTCTCCCTACCCGGGGGGCGCCTTGGTGCCCGCCCCGCCGAGCCGCTTCCTTGGAGCCTACG
CCTACCCGCCGCGACCCCAGGCGGCCGGCTTCCCCGGCGCGGGCGAGTCCTTCCCGCCGCCCGCGGACGC
CGAGGGCTACCAGCCGGGCGAGGGCTACGCCGCCCCGGACCCGCGCGCCGGGCTCTACCCGGGGCCGCGT
GAGGACTACGCGCTACCCGCGGGACTGGAGGTGTCGGGGAAACTGAGGGTCGCGCTCAACAACCACCTGT
TGTGGTCCAAGTTTAATCAGCACCAGACAGAGATGATCATCACCAAGCAGGGACGGCGGATGTTCCCATT
CCTGTCATTTACTGTGGCCGGGCTGGAGCCCACCAGCCACTACAGGATGTTTGTGGACGTGGTCTTGGTG
GACCAGCACCACTGGCGGTACCAGAGCGGCAAGTGGGTGCAGTGTGGAAAGGCCGAGGGCAGCATGCCAG
GAAACCGCCTGTACGTCCACCCGGACTCCCCCAACACAGGAGCGCACTGGATGCGCCAGGAAGTTTCATT
TGGGAAACTAAAGCTCACAAACAACAAGGGGGCGTCCAACAATGTGACCCAGATGATTGTGCTCCAGTCC
CTCCATAAGTACCAGCCCCGGCTGCATATCGTTGAGGTGAACGACGGAGAGCCAGAGGCAGCCTGCAACG
CTTCCAACACGCATATCTTTACTTTCCAAGAAACCCAGTTCATTGCCGTGACTGCCTACCAGAATGCCGA
GATTACTCAGCTGAAAATTGATAATAACCCCTTTGCCAAAGGATTCCGGGAGAACTTTGAGTCCATGTAC
ACATCTGTTGACACCAGCATCCCCTCCCCGCCTGGACCCAACTGTCAATTCCTTGGGGGAGATCACTACT
CTCCTCTCCTACCCAACCAGTATCCTGTTCCCAGCCGCTTCTACCCCGACCTTCCTGGCCAGGCGAAGGA
TGTGGTTCCCCAGGCTTACTGGCTGGGGGCCCCCCGGGACCACAGCTATGAGGCTGAGTTTCGAGCAGTC
AGCATGAAGCCTGCATTCTTGCCCTCTGCCCCTGGGCCCACCATGTCCTACTACCGAGGCCAGGAGGTCC
TGGCACCTGGAGCTGGCTGGCCTGTGGCACCCCAGTACCCTCCCAAGATGGGCCCGGCCAGCTGGTTCCG
CCCTATGCGGACTCTGCCCATGGAACCCGGCCCTGGAGGCTCAGAGGGACGGGGACCAGAGGACCAGGGT
CCCCCCTTGGTGTGGACTGAGATTGCCCCCATCCGGCCGGAATCCAGTGATTCAGGACTGGGCGAAGGAG
ACTCTAAGAGGAGGCGCGTGTCCCCCTATCCTTCCAGTGGTGACAGCTCCTCCCCTGCTGGGGCCCCTTC
TCCTTTTGATAAGGAAGCTGAAGGACAGTTTTATAACTATTTTCCCAACTAGTAATGAACTAGTCCGTAA
CTTGAAAGTATTTCGATTTCTTGGCTTTATATATCTTGTGGAAAGGACGACGGGCATTTAAGCGCTCAGT
GGTTACGCGTTAAGTCGACAATCAACCTCTGGATTACAAAATTTGTGAAAGATTGACTGGTATTCTTAAC
TATGTTGCTCCTTTTACGCTATGTGGATACGCTGCTTTAATGCCTTTGTATCATGCTATTGCTTCCCGTA
TGGCTTTCATTTTCTCCTCCTTGTATAAATCCTGGTTGCTGTCTCTTTATGAGGAGTTGTGGCCCGTTGT
CAGGCAACGTGGCGTGGTGTGCACTGTGTTTGCTGACGCAACCCCCACTGGTTGGGGCATTGCCACCACC
TGTCAGCTCCTTTCCGGGACTTTCGCTTTCCCCCTCCCTATTGCCACGGCGGAACTCATCGCCGCCTGCC
TTGCCCGCTGCTGGACAGGGGCTCGGCTGTTGGGCACTGACAATTCCGTGGTGTTGTCGGGGAAATCATC
GTCCTTTCCTTGGCTGCTCGCCTGTGTTGCCACCTGGATTCTGCGCGGGACGTCCTTCTGCTACGTCCCT
TCGGCCCTCAATCCAGCGGACCTTCCTTCCCGCGGCCTGCTGCCGGCTCTGCGGCCTCTTCCGCGTCTTC
GCCTTCGCCCTCAGACGAGTCGGATCTCCCTTTGGGCCGCCTCCCCGCGTCGACTTTAAGACCAATGACT
TACAAGGCAGCTGTAGATCTTAGCCACTTTTTAAAAGAAAAGGGGGGACTGGAAGGGCTAATTCACTCCC
AACGAAGACAAGATCTGCTTTTTGCTTGTACTGGGTCTCTCTGGTTAGACCAGATCTGAGCCTGGGAGCT
CTCTGGCTAACTAGGGAACCCACTGCTTAAGCCTCAATAAAGCTTGCCTTGAGTGCTTCAAGTAGTGTGT
GCCCGTCTGTTGTGTGACTCTGGTAACTAGAGATCCCTCAGACCCTTTTAGTCAGTGTGGAAAATCTCTA
GCAGTACGTATAGTAGTTCATGTCATCTTATTATTCAGTATTTATAACTTGCAAAGAAATGAATATCAGA
GAGTGAGAGGAACTTGTTTATTGCAGCTTATAATGGTTACAAATAAAGCAATAGCATCACAAATTTCACA
AATAAAGCATTTTTTTCACTGCATTCTAGTTGTGGTTTGTCCAAACTCATCAATGTATCTTATCATGTCT
GGCTCTAGCTATCCCGCCCCTAACTCCGCCCATCCCGCCCCTAACTCCGCCCAGTTCCGCCCATTCTCCG
CCCCATGGCTGACTAATTTTTTTTATTTATGCAGAGGCCGAGGCCGCCTCGGCCTCTGAGCTATTCCAGA
AGTAGTGAGGAGGCTTTTTTGGAGGCCTAGGGACGTACCCAATTCGCCCTATAGTGAGTCGTATTACGCG
CGCTCACTGGCCGTCGTTTTACAACGTCGTGACTGGGAAAACCCTGGCGTTACCCAACTTAATCGCCTTG
CAGCACATCCCCCTTTCGCCAGCTGGCGTAATAGCGAAGAGGCCCGCACCGATCGCCCTTCCCAACAGTT
GCGCAGCCTGAATGGCGAATGGG
[124 nt withheld, positions 7304-7427]
C
[91 nt withheld, positions 7429-7519]
A
[49 nt withheld, positions 7521-7569]
CCTTTGACGTTGGAGTCCACGTTCTTT
[37 nt withheld, positions 7597-7633]
ACCCTATCTCGGTCTATTCTTTTGATTTATAAGGGATTTTGCCGATTTCGGCCTATTGGTTAAAAAATGA
GCTGATTTAACAAAAATTTAACGCGAATTTTAACAAAATATTAACGCTTACAATTTAGGTGGCACTTTTC
GGGGAAATGTGCGCGGAACCCCTATTTGTTTATTTTTCTAAATACATTCAAATATGTATCCGCTCATGAG
ACAATAACCCTGATAAATGCTTCAATAATATTGAAAAAGGAAGAGTATGAGTATTCAACATTTCCGTGTC
GCCCTTATTCCCTTTTTTGCGGCATTTTGCCTTCCTGTTTTTGCTCACCCAGAAACGCTGGTGAAAGTAA
AAGATGCTGAAGATCAGTTGGGTGCACGAGTGGGTTACATCGAACTGGATCTCAACAGCGGTAAGATCCT
TGAGAGTTTTCGCCCCGAAGAACGTTTTCCAATGATGAGCACTTTTAAAGTTCTGCTATGTGGCGCGGTA
TTATCCCGTATTGACGCCGGGCAAGAGCAACTCGGTCGCCGCATACACTATTCTCAGAATGACTTGGTTG
AGTACTCACCAGTCACAGAAAAGCATCTTACGGATGGCATGACAGTAAGAGAATTATGCAGTGCTGCCAT
AACCATGAGTGATAACACTGCGGCCAACTTACTTCTGACAACGATCGGAGGACCGAAGGAGCTAACCGCT
TTTTTGCACAACATGGGGGATCATGTAACTCGCCTTGATCGTTGGGAACCGGAGCTGAATGAAGCCATAC
CAAACGACGAGCGTGACACCACGATGCCTGTAGCAATGGCAACAACGTTGCGCAAACTATTAACTGGCGA
ACTACTTACTCTAGCTTCCCGGCAACAATTAATAGACTGGATGGAGGCGGATAAAGTTGCAGGACCACTT
CTGCGCTCGGCCCTTCCGGCTGGCTGGTTTATTGCTGATAAATCTGGAGCCGGTGAGCGTGGGTCTCGCG
GTATCATTGCAGCACTGGGGCCAGATGGTAAGCCCTCCCGTATCGTAGTTATCTACACGACGGGGAGTCA
GGCAACTATGGATGAACGAAATAGACAGATCGCTGAGATAGGTGCCTCACTGATTAAGCATTGGTAACTG
TCAGACCAAGTTTACTCATATATACTTTAGATTGATTTAAAACTTCATTTTTAATTTAAAAGGATCTAGG
TGAAGATCCTTTTTGATAATCTCATGACCAAAATCCCTTAACGTGAGTTTTCGTTCCACTGAGCGTCAGA
CCCCGTAGAAAAGATCAAAGGATCTTCTTGAGATCCTTTTTTTCTGCGCGTAATCTGCTGCTTGCAAACA
AAAAAACCACCGCTACCAGCGGTGGTTTGTTTGCCGGATCAAGAGCTACCAACTCTTTTTCCGAAGGTAA
CTGGCTTCAGCAGAGCGCAGATACCAAATACTGTTCTTCTAGTGTAGCCGTAGTTAGGCCACCACTTCAA
GAACTCTGTAGCACCGCCTACATACCTCGCTCTGCTAATCCTGTTACCAGTGGCTGCTGCCAGTGGCGAT
AAGTCGTGTCTTACCGGGTTGGACTCAAGACGATAGTTACCGGATAAGGCGCAGCGGTCGGGCTGAACGG
GGGGTTCGTGCACACAGCCCAGCTTGGAGCGAACGACCTACACCGAACTGAGATACCTACAGCGTGAGCT
ATGAGAAAGCGCCACGCTTCCCGAAGGGAGAAAGGCGGACAGGTATCCGGTAAGCGGCAGGGTCGGAACA
GGAGAGCGCACGAGGGAGCTTCCAGGGGGAAACGCCTGGTATCTTTATAGTCCTGTCGGGTTTCGCCACC
TCTGACTTGAGCGTCGATTTTTGTGATGCTCGTCAGGGGGGCGGAGCCTATGGAAAAACGCCAGCAACGC
GGCCTTTTTACGGTTCCTGGCCTTTTGCTGGCCTTTTGCTCACATGTTCTTTCCTGCGTTATCCCCTGAT
TCTGTGGATAACCGTATTACCGCCTTTGAGTGAGCTGATACCGCTCGCCGCAGCCGAACGACCGAGCGCA
GCGAGTCAGTGAGCGAGGAAGCGGAAGAGCGCCCAATACGCAAACCGCCTCTCCCCGCGCGTTGGCCGAT
TCATTAATGCAGCTGGCACGACAGGTTTCCCGACTGGAAAGCGGGCAGTGAGCGCAACGCAATTAATGTG
AGTTAGCTCACTCATTAGGCACCCCAGGCTTTACACTTTATGCTTCCGGCTCGTATGTTGTGTGGAATTG
TGAGCGGATAACAATTTCACACAGGAAACAGCTATGACCATGATTACGCCAAGCGCGCAATTAACCCTCA
CTAAAGGGAACAAAAGCTGGAGCTGCAAGC
Features (pLannotate 1.2.2; 31 found; start..end, strand, type, name):
      5..231     +  promoter       RSV promoter: Rous sarcoma virus enhancer/promoter
    232..412     +  LTR            5' LTR (truncated): truncated 5' long terminal repeat (LTR) from HIV-1
    459..584     +  misc_feature   HIV-1 Ψ: packaging signal of human immunodeficiency virus type 1
    568..931     +  CDS            HIV-1 gag (fragment): gag protein from human immunodeficiency virus 1; gag
   1077..1310    +  misc_feature   RRE: The Rev response element (RRE) of HIV-1 allows for Rev-dependent mRNA export from the nucleus to the cytoplasm.
   1687..1713    +  CDS            Rev (fragment): human immunodeficiency virus 1 (HIV-1) Rev protein; rev; enhances nuclear export of unspliced and incompletely spliced viral mRNAs
   1720..1743    +  promoter       SV40 promoter (fragment): SV40 early promoter
   1744..1815    +  promoter       SV40 promoter (fragment): SV40 enhancer and early promoter
   1839..1974    +  rep_origin     SV40 ori: SV40 origin of replication
   2020..2616    +  CDS            PuroR (fragment): puromycin N-acetyltransferase; pac from Streptomyces; confers resistance to puromycin
   2665..2782    +  misc_feature   cPPT/CTS: central polypurine tract and central termination sequence of HIV-1
   2847..2913    +  CDS            small t antigen (fragment): SV40 (simian virus 40) small t antigen
   2920..4098    +  promoter       EF-1α promoter: strong constitutive promoter for human elongation factor EF-1α
   4115..5719    +  CDS            TBX21: TBX21_HUMAN - Also known as TBET, TBLYM. Experimental evidence at protein level: Swiss-Prot protein existence level 1. Lineage-defining transcription factor which initiates Th1 lineage development from naive Th precursor cells both by activating Th1 genetic programs and by repressing the opposing Th2 and Th17 genetic programs (PubMed:10761931). Activates transcription of a set of genes important for Th1 cell function, including those encoding IFN- gamma and the chemokine receptor CXCR3. Activates IFNG and CXCR3 genes in part by recruiting chromatin remodeling complexes including KDM6B, a SMARC
   5735..5788    +  promoter       U6 promoter (fragment): RNA polymerase III promoter for human U6 snRNA
   5830..6418    +  misc_feature   WPRE: woodchuck hepatitis virus posttranscriptional regulatory element
   6469..6488    +  misc_feature   cPPT/CTS (fragment): central polypurine tract and central termination sequence of HIV-1
   6490..6723    +  LTR            3' LTR (ΔU3): self-inactivating 3' long terminal repeat (LTR) from HIV-1
   6801..6922    +  polyA_signal   SV40 poly(A) signal: SV40 polyadenylation signal
   6962..7097    +  rep_origin     SV40 ori: SV40 origin of replication
   7118..7136    -  promoter       T7 promoter: promoter for bacteriophage T7 RNA polymerase
   7144..7299    +  CDS            lacZα (fragment): LacZα fragment of β-galactosidase; lacZ fragment
   7304..7732    +  rep_origin     f1 ori (sequence partly withheld): f1 bacteriophage origin of replication; arrow indicates direction of (+) strand synthesis
   7785..7889    +  promoter       AmpR promoter: bla
   7890..8750    +  CDS            AmpR: β-lactamase; bla; confers resistance to ampicillin, carbenicillin, and related antibiotics
   8921..9509    +  rep_origin     ori: high-copy-number ColE1/pMB1/pBR322/pUC origin of replication
   9692..9784    +  CDS            lacI (fragment): lac repressor; lacI; The lac repressor binds to the lac operator to inhibit transcription in E. coli. This inhibition can be relieved by adding lactose or isopropyl-β-D-thiogalactopyranoside (IPTG).
   9797..9818    +  protein_bind   CAP binding site: CAP binding activates transcription in the presence of cAMP. E. coli catabolite activator protein
   9833..9863    +  promoter       lac promoter: promoter for the E. coli lac operon
   9871..9887    +  protein_bind   lac operator: The lac repressor binds to the lac operator to inhibit transcription in E. coli. This inhibition can be relieved by adding lactose or isopropyl-β-D-thiogalactopyranoside (IPTG). lac repressor encoded by lacI
   9932..9950    +  promoter       T3 promoter: promoter for bacteriophage T3 RNA polymerase
