[The description below was written by a language model from this plasmid's Addgene catalogue record and pLannotate feature annotations shown in this document.]
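Description:
TFORF1181 is a lentiviral mammalian expression plasmid built on the pLX_TRC317 backbone and carrying the human TBX21 (T-bet) open reading frame, a T-box transcription factor best known as the lineage-defining regulator of Th1 cell development. It belongs to a barcoded transcription factor ORF collection in which each clone carries a unique 24-bp barcode, so that the overexpressed factor can be identified in pooled screens. The barcode itself is not annotated in the feature table. In bacteria the plasmid is maintained through a high-copy ColE1/pUC-type origin and ampicillin resistance (AmpR). An f1 origin and remnants of a lac/T7/T3 cloning region are also present in the backbone. The depositor warns that recombination can occur, as is common for LTR-containing plasmids.

The viral cassette follows a third-generation, self-inactivating design. An RSV promoter fused to a truncated HIV-1 5' LTR drives genomic RNA production in packaging cells, followed by the Ψ packaging signal with a gag fragment, the RRE for Rev-dependent nuclear export, a cPPT/CTS element, and a ΔU3 3' LTR that inactivates LTR promoter activity after integration. Within the provirus, an SV40 early promoter/origin region precedes the puromycin N-acetyltransferase gene for selection of transduced cells. Downstream, the strong constitutive EF-1α promoter drives the TBX21 coding sequence. A WPRE follows the ORF to enhance transcript stability and expression, and an SV40 polyadenylation signal lies beyond the 3' LTR. A short U6 promoter fragment annotated between the ORF and the WPRE is too small to be a functional promoter. The construct is intended for stable TBX21 overexpression, for example in directed differentiation or cell-fate screens.
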