Addgene plasmid #143475: TFORF1181
Purpose: Lentiviral vector for overexpressing transcription factor ORFs with unique 24-bp barcodes. Barcodes facilitate identification of transcription factors in pooled screens.
Depositing lab: Feng Zhang. Depositing organization: Broad Institute. Publication: A transcription factor atlas of directed differentiation. Joung J, Ma S, Tay T, Geiger-Schuller KR, Kirchgatterer PC, Verdine VK, Guo B, Arias-Garcia MA, Allen WE, Singh A, Kuksenko O, Abudayyeh OO, Gootenberg JS, Fu Z, Macrae RK, Buenrostro JD, Regev A, Zhang F. Cell. 2023 Jan 5;186(1):209-229.e26. doi: 10.1016/j.cell.2022.11.026. PubMed 36608654.
Backbone
  Vector backbone: pLX_TRC317
  Backbone manufacturer: Broad Institute Genetic Perturbation Platform
  Backbone size w/o insert (bp): 8264
  Vector type: Mammalian Expression, Lentiviral
  Selectable markers: Puromycin
Growth in bacteria
  Bacterial resistance: Ampicillin, 100 μg/mL
  Growth temperature: 37°C
  Growth strain: NEB Stable
  Copy number: High Copy
Gene/Insert
  Gene/Insert name: TBX21
  Species: H. sapiens (human)
  Insert size (bp): 1709
  Entrez Gene: TBX21 (a.k.a. IMD88, T-PET, T-bet, TBET, TBLYM)
  Promoter: EF1a
  Cloning method: Unknown
  Sequencing primers: 5′ GGGTGGAGACTGAAGTTAGGCCAG; 3′ CACATAGCGTAAAAGGAGCAACATAG
Terms and licenses: Academic/Nonprofit Terms; Industry Terms: Not Available to Industry
Depositor comments: NM_013351,ENST00000177694 . The transcription factor ORF portion of this plasmid was synthesized by Genewiz. Please test multiple small colonies in case of plasmid recombination. To make this collection available in a timely manner, a portion of this collection was not fully sequenced by Addgene. If an Addgene verified full plasmid sequence is not available, please contact us prior to placing an order to request the full sequence.
How to cite: TFORF1181 was a gift from Feng Zhang (Addgene plasmid # 143475 ; http://n2t.net/addgene:143475 ; RRID:Addgene_143475)
