>Addgene plasmid #143475 | TFORF1181 | depositor partial sequence | sequence record 282564 | Insert
ACCGCCACCATGGGCATCGTGGAGCCGGGTTGCGGAGACATGCTGACGGGCACCGAGCCGATGCCGGGGA
GCGACGAGGGCCGGGCGCCTGGCGCCGACCCGCAGCACCGCTACTTCTACCCGGAGCCGGGCGCGCAGGA
CGCGGACGAGCGTCGCGGGGGCGGCAGCCTGGGGTCTCCCTACCCGGGGGGCGCCTTGGTGCCCGCCCCG
CCGAGCCGCTTCCTTGGAGCCTACGCCTACCCGCCGCGACCCCAGGCGGCCGGCTTCCCCGGCGCGGGCG
AGTCCTTCCCGCCGCCCGCGGACGCCGAGGGCTACCAGCCGGGCGAGGGCTACGCCGCCCCGGACCCGCG
CGCCGGGCTCTACCCGGGGCCGCGTGAGGACTACGCGCTACCCGCGGGACTGGAGGTGTCGGGGAAACTG
AGGGTCGCGCTCAACAACCACCTGTTGTGGTCCAAGTTTAATCAGCACCAGACAGAGATGATCATCACCA
AGCAGGGACGGCGGATGTTCCCATTCCTGTCATTTACTGTGGCCGGGCTGGAGCCCACCAGCCACTACAG
GATGTTTGTGGACGTGGTCTTGGTGGACCAGCACCACTGGCGGTACCAGAGCGGCAAGTGGGTGCAGTGT
GGAAAGGCCGAGGGCAGCATGCCAGGAAACCGCCTGTACGTCCACCCGGACTCCCCCAACACAGGAGCGC
ACTGGATGCGCCAGGAAGTTTCATTTGGGAAACTAAAGCTCACAAACAACAAGGGGGCGTCCAACAATGT
GACCCAGATGATTGTGCTCCAGTCCCTCCATAAGTACCAGCCCCGGCTGCATATCGTTGAGGTGAACGAC
GGAGAGCCAGAGGCAGCCTGCAACGCTTCCAACACGCATATCTTTACTTTCCAAGAAACCCAGTTCATTG
CCGTGACTGCCTACCAGAATGCCGAGATTACTCAGCTGAAAATTGATAATAACCCCTTTGCCAAAGGATT
CCGGGAGAACTTTGAGTCCATGTACACATCTGTTGACACCAGCATCCCCTCCCCGCCTGGACCCAACTGT
CAATTCCTTGGGGGAGATCACTACTCTCCTCTCCTACCCAACCAGTATCCTGTTCCCAGCCGCTTCTACC
CCGACCTTCCTGGCCAGGCGAAGGATGTGGTTCCCCAGGCTTACTGGCTGGGGGCCCCCCGGGACCACAG
CTATGAGGCTGAGTTTCGAGCAGTCAGCATGAAGCCTGCATTCTTGCCCTCTGCCCCTGGGCCCACCATG
TCCTACTACCGAGGCCAGGAGGTCCTGGCACCTGGAGCTGGCTGGCCTGTGGCACCCCAGTACCCTCCCA
AGATGGGCCCGGCCAGCTGGTTCCGCCCTATGCGGACTCTGCCCATGGAACCCGGCCCTGGAGGCTCAGA
GGGACGGGGACCAGAGGACCAGGGTCCCCCCTTGGTGTGGACTGAGATTGCCCCCATCCGGCCGGAATCC
AGTGATTCAGGACTGGGCGAAGGAGACTCTAAGAGGAGGCGCGTGTCCCCCTATCCTTCCAGTGGTGACA
GCTCCTCCCCTGCTGGGGCCCCTTCTCCTTTTGATAAGGAAGCTGAAGGACAGTTTTATAACTATTTTCC
CAACTAGTAATGAACTAGTCCGTAACTTGAAAGTATTTCGATTTCTTGGCTTTATATATCTTGTGGAAAG
GACGACGGGCATTTAAGCGCTCAGTGGTT
