>Addgene plasmid #143475 | TFORF1181 | depositor partial sequence | sequence record 282565 | Barcode
CGGGCATTTAAGCGCTCAGTGGTT
